>Addgene plasmid #37221 | pMGAHisTev5B | addgene partial sequence | sequence record 51021 | T7 5'-TAATACGACTCACTATAGGG-3'
TTTTGTTTACTTTAAGAAGGAGATATACCATGGGCAGCAGCCATCATCATCATCATCACGATTACGATAT
CCCAACGACCGAAAACCTTTACTTCCAGGGCCATATGGCTTCTCCAAACAAAAAAGATCTTCGTTCCCCA
ATTTGTTGTATTTTGGGTCATGTCGATACCGGTAAGACTAAATTGTTAGACAAAATCAGACAAACCAACG
TTCAAGGTGGTGAAGCTGGTGGCATCACCCAACAGATTGGTGCCACTTATTTCCCCATCGACGCTATTAA
GGCAAAAACTAAAGTTATGGCTGAATATGAAAAACAAACTTTTGATGTCCCAGGTCTTTTGGTTATTGAT
ACCCCAGGTCACGAATCCTTCTCTAACTTACGTTCAAGAGGTTCTTCATTGTGTAACATCGCAATTTTGG
TTATTGACATTATGCATGGTTTGGAACAACAGACTATTGAATCTATCAAACTGTTAAGAGATAGAAAGGC
TCCATTTGTCGTTGCCCTAAACAAAATTGATAGATTATATGACTGGAAAGCCATTCCAAACAATTCATTC
AGAGACTCCTTTGCAAAGCAATCAAGAGCTGTTCAAGAGGAATTTCAATCTAGGTATTCTAAGATTCAAT
TGGAATTAGCTGAACAAGGTTTGAATTCGGAATTGTATTTCCAAAACAAAAATATGTCTAAGTATGTCTC
CATTGTCCCAACATCTGCCGTCACCGGTGAGGGTGTTCCAGATTTATTGTGGTTGCTATTAGAATTGACC
CAAAAGAGGATGTCCAAACAATTGATGTACTTGTCTCACGTG
