[The description below was written by a language model from this plasmid's Addgene catalogue record.]
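Description:
pMGAHisTev5B is a bacterial expression plasmid for producing a truncated form of the Saccharomyces cerevisiae translation initiation factor eIF5B, encoded by the FUN12 gene. It is built on pSKB3, a derivative of pET28a(+) in which the thrombin cleavage site that normally follows the N-terminal histidine tag has been mutated to a TEV protease recognition site. The plasmid confers kanamycin resistance and is maintained in standard E. coli cloning strains. Its copy number is not recorded, and no feature table accompanies the entry, so the details of the origin and regulatory elements can only be inferred from the pET28a parentage.

The insert encodes amino acids 396 to 1002 of eIF5B, lacking the N-terminal region of the protein, and carries an N-terminal His tag. The listed sequencing primers, T7 and T7 terminator, fit the usual pET arrangement, in which the coding sequence lies between a T7 promoter and T7 terminator and is expressed in E. coli hosts that supply T7 RNA polymerase. The promoter itself is not explicitly stated in the record. The His tag allows purification by immobilised metal affinity chromatography, and the TEV site should allow the tag to be removed afterwards by protease cleavage. The cloning method is not stated.

The associated publication concerns reconstitution of yeast translation initiation, which indicates that the plasmid is meant to supply recombinant, purified eIF5B as one component of a defined in vitro system for studying initiation. In that process eIF5B is the GTPase that promotes ribosomal subunit joining.
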