Addgene plasmid #37221: pMGAHisTev5B
Depositing lab: Jon Lorsch. Depositing organization: Johns Hopkins University and School of Medicine. Publication: Reconstitution of yeast translation initiation. Acker MG, Kolitz SE, Mitchell SF, Nanda JS, Lorsch JR. Methods Enzymol. 2007;430:111-45. 10.1016/S0076-6879(07)30006-2 PubMed 17913637.
Backbone
  Vector backbone: pSKB3
  Modifications to backbone: Vector is a derivative of pET28a(+) that has the thrombin site mutated to a Tev protease site
Growth in bacteria
  Bacterial resistance: Kanamycin, 50 μg/mL
  Growth temperature: 37°C
  Growth strain: DH5alpha
  Copy number: Unknown
Gene/Insert
  Gene/Insert name: eIF5B (alt name: FUN12)
  Species: S. cerevisiae (budding yeast)
  Mutation: N-term truncation (contains aa 396-1002)
  Tag / fusion protein: His (N terminal on insert)
  Cloning method: Unknown
  Sequencing primers: 5′ T7; 3′ T7 term
Terms and licenses: Academic/Nonprofit Terms; Industry Terms: Not Available to Industry
How to cite: pMGAHisTev5B was a gift from Jon Lorsch (Addgene plasmid # 37221 ; http://n2t.net/addgene:37221 ; RRID:Addgene_37221)
